>Addgene plasmid #212192 | pLSU1/MtHp:nnLuz-I{PIV-216}:NosT | addgene full sequence | sequence record 443887 | Addgene NGS Result
TGGGCCACCGCCGACCTGGTGGAGCTGGTTAAGCAGCGCATTGAGGTCACGGATGGAAGGCTACAAGCGG
CCTTTGTCGTGTCGCGGGCGATCAAAGGCACGCGCATCGGCGGTGAGGTTGCCGAGGCGCTGGCCGGGTA
CGAGCTGCCCATTCTTGAGTCCCGTATCACGCAGCGCGTGAGCTACCCAGGCACTGCCGCCGCCGGCACA
ACCGTTCTTGAATCAGAACCCGAGGGCGACGCTGCCCGCGAGGTCCAGGCGCTGGCCGCTGAAATTAAAT
CAAAACTCATTTGAGTTAATGAGGTAAAGAGAAAATGAGCAAAAGCACAAACACGCTAAGTGCCGGCCGT
CCGAGCGCACGCAGCAGCAAGGCTGCAACGTTGGCCAGCCTGGCAGACACGCCAGCCATGAAGCGGGTCA
ACTTTCAGTTGCCGGCGGAGGATCACACCAAGCTGAAGATGTACGCGGTACGCCAAGGCAAGACCATTAC
CGAGCTGCTATCTGAATACATCGCGCAGCTACCAGAGTAAATGAGCAAATGAATAAATGAGTAGATGAAT
TTTAGCGGCTAAAGGAGGCGGCATGGAAAATCAAGAACAACCAGGCACCGACGCCGTGGAATGCCCCATG
TGTGGAGGAACGGGCGGTTGGCCAGGCGTAAGCGGCTGGGTTGTCTGCCGGCCCTGCAATGGCACTGGAA
CCCCCAAGCCCGAGGAATCGGCGTGAGCGGTCGCAAACCATCCGGCCCGGTACAAATCGGCGCGGCGCTG
GGTGATGACCTGGTGGAGAAGTTGAAGGCCGCGCAGGCCGCCCAGCGGCAACGCATCGAGGCAGAAGCAC
GCCCCGGTGAATCGTGGCAAGCGGCCGCTGATCGAATCCGCAAAGAATCCCGGCAACCGCCGGCAGCCGG
TGCGCCGTCGATTAGGAAGCCGCCCAAGGGCGACGAGCAACCAGATTTTTTCGTTCCGATGCTCTATGAC
GTGGGCACCCGCGATAGTCGCAGCATCATGGACGTGGCCGTTTTCCGTCTGTCGAAGCGTGACCGACGAG
CTGGCGAGGTGATCCGCTACGAGCTTCCAGACGGGCACGTAGAGGTTTCCGCAGGGCCGGCCGGCATGGC
CAGTGTGTGGGATTACGACCTGGTACTGATGGCGGTTTCCCATCTAACCGAATCCATGAACCGATACCGG
GAAGGGAAGGGAGACAAGCCCGGCCGCGTGTTCCGTCCACACGTTGCGGACGTACTCAAGTTCTGCCGGC
GAGCCGATGGCGGAAAGCAGAAAGACGACCTGGTAGAAACCTGCATTCGGTTAAACACCACGCACGTTGC
CATGCAGCGTACGAAGAAGGCCAAGAACGGCCGCCTGGTGACGGTATCCGAGGGTGAAGCCTTGATTAGC
CGCTACAAGATCGTAAAGAGCGAAACCGGGCGGCCGGAGTACATCGAGATCGAGCTAGTTGATTGGATGT
ACCGCGAGATCACAGAAGGCAAGAACCCGGACGTGCTGACGGTTCACCCCGATTACTTTTTGATCGATCC
CGGCATCGGCCGTTTTCTCTACCGCCTGGCACGCCGCGCCGCAGGCAAGGCAGAAGCCAGATGGTTGTTC
AAGACGATCTACGAACGCAGTGGCAGCGCCGGAGAGTTCAAGAAGTTCTGTTTCACCGTGCGCAAGCTGA
TCGGGTCAAATGACCTGCCGGAGTACGATTTGAAGGAGGAGGCGGGGCAGGCTGGCCCGATCCTAGTCAT
GCGCTACCGCAACCTGATCGAGGGCGAAGCATCCGCCGGTTCCTAATGTACGGAGCAGATGCTAGGGCAA
ATTGCCCTAGCAGGGGAAAAAGGTCGAAAAGATCTCTTTCCTGTGGATAGCACGTACATTGGGAACCCAA
AGCCGTACATTGGGAACCGGAACCCGTACATTGGGAACCCAAAGCCGTACATTGGGAACCGGTCACACAT
GTAAGTGACTGATATAAAAGAGAAAAAAGGCGATTTTTCCGCCTAAAACTCTTTAAAACTTATTAAAACT
CTTAAAACCCGCCTGGCCTGTGCATAACTGTCTGGCCAGCGCACAGCCGAAGAGCTGCAAAAAGCGCCTA
CCCTTCGGTCGCTGCGCTCCCTACGCCCCGCCGCTTCGCGTCGGCCTATCGCGGCCGCTGGCCGCTCAAA
AATGGCTGGCCTACGGCCAGGCAATCTGCTAGCGCGCGGACAAGCTAGGATTGGCAGGATATATTCAGTT
GTAAATGATATCGCATGCCTCGATCAATAGTTCAAACCAAAAGAAAACAAAAATGAATTCAAGAATTAGC
CAAAGCCCAAACACATATAGGGATTAAGCCACCAATTATGATAAAAAAAAAAAAAGAAGACTTTTTTGCA
TTCAGTCATCGATAGAAAATGAGCTTAATGTTATCTAAAAATTGAAGAGCTGAGCTTGTTGTATTATTAA
ATATCTTGTCGTTTCTTTCTTTCTGTATAACCTACGTGCAAGCAAACCAAATCATCAACATAAATGAGCG
GCGGGATTTTGAAACACCTTCTAAACAACTTTTTTTCTAAATAAAACTTAATGAATGTTTCCTTTTTTGA
ATCTTTAACAAAAACACTTAGAACACTTGTTAATAGTAAAAAATGAAGAATATAATTTGTATTTTATTAA
AATTTACTAAAAATAGTATGATCCTCCTTTAGATTGAGTCCATATAAGATGTCCCGTAAGTTTAAATATA
AAAATCATGGTTTGGCTCTCTCTATCGGGAAACCAAATATGTAAAATTGATTTTGCCATATTTGTCCGAT
GCTTATTGAAATTGATTTTTATCTCTATAATTATATAACTTGAAGTTAGAACTTAGAACTGCAGCTTTTA
ATTTTTAATATGATTTTTATACTCAAATTTAGCGTTCAAGGCACGCGGACATGAATATATTTAAATATAA
CTAATTCACATTTAACCCATTTTTAACTAAATCATTTTATTTGAAAAAAAATTTGTTGGCAAAACTAAAC
ATGCACTAAACCAAGTTGTTTGGCCTCCGGTGGAAAGGAGCTCTTTCCAAGGATGTATCCGGAAAATACC
GGACTCGATTCACAGAGGGAACAACGCTTGACCAATTTGCATGAGCCAGATTAGTCACCAACCTTTGGTG
GGTCGAAAACTGGTGCAAAAGCCAAAAAATCCATTAAAAAAACTAAACACGCACTAAATATTTCCAACTA
AAGTATTAGTATTATTTAAAAAAAAAACAAAAACTATATTGTAAAACAAATAGTAGTATTATTTAGTCCG
GATTCTAGAATGGCGTCTTGAGACTGAATTGTTTAATATTAAACAAATAAAATAAAAAATGAGAGACTGC
AACATAATTTCCTCTTCTTTTTTGGGTTTGCATTTGATCGTGTAAAAGAGAAATCTAGATACAAGAATAC
GCAGATTTTGAATATATTGCCATAGCTTTTGTGGTTATTTGAATAGTATATCAGGAATTTTGAAATTTGA
CTGGTCTTAGAGGAGATAAAAGAAGAAAAAAAAAATAGTATATCAAGAATTTTGTGAACCCAAATAATTT
TTTTCTTTAAAATTCATATCTCAATGTGAATAATAAAATGGTTCCAACAACCTGATATTAGTTAGTCATC
ATCTTTATCTAATTAGCAATCTAAAGTCCAAACAATACTGTACCAAAAAAAGTCTAAATAATACAACTTC
AGTTCCTATAAATACTAGCCATAACTACATTCATAAACCACACATTACGACCATTATTTGTTATTTCTTA
CCTAGCATTTTAATACATTATACCATCCTCGAGATGAGGATAAATATCTCTTTGTCTAGTCTCTTTGAGA
GACTGAGCAAATTGTCATCCCGATCCATCGCAATTACCTGCGGCGTAGTCTTGGCAAGTGCAATAGCATT
CCCAATTATCCGAAGAGACTATCAAACGTTCCTTGAAGTCGGTCCGAGCTATGCCCCACAGAACTTCCGA
GGCTATATCATCGTTTGTGTCTTGTCACTTTTTAGGCAAGTAAGTTTCTGCTTCTACCTTTGATATATAT
ATAATAATTATCATTAATTAGTAGTAATATAATATTTCAAATATTTTTTTCAAAATAAAAGAATGTAGTA
TATAGCAATTGCTTTTCTGTAGTTTATAAGTGTGTATATTTTAATTTATAACTTTTCTAATATATGACCA
AAATTTGTTGATGTGCAGGAGCAGAAAGGGTTGGCAATCTATGACAGGCTTCCAGAAAAGAGGCGTTGGC
TTGCCGACTTGCCGTTTCGTGAAGGGACGAGGCCATCCATAACCTCCCACATTATACAGCGTCAGCGTAC
TCAGCTGGTAGATCAAGAGTTTGCAACCAGAGAACTTATCGATAAGGTGATCCCACGTGTGCAAGCAAGA
CACACAGACAAAACTTTTCTCAGTACGTCAAAATTTGAGTTTCATGCAAAGGCCATCTTCCTTCTCCCCT
CTATCCCTATTAATGATCCTCTTAACATTCCCTCACACGATACGGTAAGAAGAACCAAGCGTGAGATCGC
TCACATGCATGATTACCATGATTGCACTCTGCACTTGGCTCTTGCTGCTCAGGATGGTAAGGAAGTTTTG
AAGAAGGGGTGGGGCCAGCGTCACCCACTGGCCGGACCAGGAGTCCCAGGCCCTCCTACTGAGTGGACCT
TCCTTTACGCACCAAGGAACGAAGAGGAGGCCAGAGTTGTCGAGATGATAGTCGAAGCTAGTATTGGCTA
CATGACTAACGATCCTGCTGGTAAGATTGTCGAAAATGCCAAGTCAGGTTGAGAATTCGGATCCCTGCAG
GATCGTTCAAACATTTGGCAATAAAGTTTCTTAAGATTGAATCCTGTTGCCGGTCTTGCGATGATTATCA
TATAATTTCTGTTGAATTACGTTAAGCATGTAATAATTAACATGTAATGCATGACGTTATTTATGAGATG
GGTTTTTATGATTAGAGTCCCGCAATTATACATTTAATACGCGATAGAAAACAAAATATAGCGCGCAAAC
TAGGATAAATTATCGCGCGCGGTGTCATCTATGTTACTAGATCGGGGAGCTCTGGCAGGATATATGCGGT
TGTAATTCATTTTTATTGTCTAAATTTCTGTATTTGTTTGTTTGCAATTAGATCCACGTTGTGTCTCAAA
ATCTCTGATGTTACATTGCACAAGATAAAAATATATCATCATGAACAATAAAACTGTCTGCTTACATAAA
CAGTAATACAAGGGGTGTTATGAGCCATATTCAACGGGAAACGTCTTGTTCGAGGCCGCGATTAAATTCC
AACATGGATGCTGATTTATATGGGTATAAATGGGCTCGCGATAATGTCGGGCAATCAGGTGCGACAATCT
ACCGATTGTATGGGAAGCCCGATGCGCCAGAGTTGTTTCTGAAACATGGCAAAGGTAGCGTTGCCAATGA
TGTTACAGATGAGATGGTCAGACTAAACTGGCTGACGGAATTTATGCCTCTTCCGACCATCAAGCATTTT
ATCCGTACTCCTGATGATGCATGGTTACTCACCACTGCGATCCCAGGGAAAACAGCATTCCAGGTATTAG
AAGAATATCCTGATTCAGGTGAAAATATTGTTGATGCGCTGGCAGTGTTCCTGCGCCGGTTGCATTCGAT
TCCTGTTTGTAATTGTCCTTTTAACAGCGATCGCGTATTTCGTCTCGCTCAGGCGCAATCACGAATGAAT
AACGGTTTGGTTGATGCGAGTGATTTTGATGACGAGCGTAATGGCTGGCCTGTTGAACAAGTCTGGAAAG
AAATGCATAAACTTTTGCCATTCTCACCGGATTCAGTCGTCACTCATGGTGATTTCTCACTTGATAACCT
TATTTTTGACGAGGGGAAATTAATAGGTTGTATTGATGTTGGACGAGTCGGAATCGCAGACCGATACCAG
GATCTTGCCATCCTATGGAACTGCCTCGGTGAGTTTTCTCCTTCATTACAGAAACGGCTTTTTCAAAAAT
ATGGTATTGATAATCCTGATATGAATAAATTGCAGTTTCATTTGATGCTCGATGAGTTTTTCTAATCAGA
ATTGGTTAATTGGTTGTAACACTGGCAGAGCATTACGCTGACTTGACGGGACGGCGGCTTTGTTGAATCA
ATTGATCTTCTTGAAATCCTTTTTTTCTGCGCGTAATCTGCTGCTTGCAAACAAAAAAACCACCGCTACC
AGCGGTGGTTTGTTTGCCGGATCAAGAGCTACCAACTCTTTTTCCGAAGGTAACTGGCTTCAGCAGAGCG
CAGATACCAAATACTGTTCTTCTAGTGTAGCCGTAGTTAGGCCACCACTTCAAGAACTCTGTAGCACCGC
CTACATACCTCGCTCTGCTAATCCTGTTACCAGTGGCTGCTGCCAGTGGCGATAAGTCGTGTCTTACCGG
GTTGGACTCAAGACGATAGTTACCGGATAAGGCGCAGCGGTCGGGCTGAACGGGGGGTTCGTGCACACAG
CCCAGCTTGGAGCGAACGACCTACACCGAACTGAGATACCTACAGCGTGAGCTATGAGAAAGCGCCACGC
TTCCCGAAGGGAGAAAGGCGGACAGGTATCCGGTAAGCGGCAGGGTCGGAACAGGAGAGCGCACGAGGGA
GCTTCCAGGGGGAAACGCCTGGTATCTTTATAGTCCTGTCGGGTTTCGCCACCTCTGACTTGAGCGTCGA
TTTTTGTGATGCTCGTCAGGGGGGCGGAGCCTATGGAAAAACGCCAGCAACGCGGCCTTTTTACGGTTCC
TGGCCTTTTGCTGGCCTTTTGCTCACATGTTCTTTCCTGCGTTATCCCCTGATTCTGTGGATAACCGTAT
TACCGCCTTTGAGTGATCTCTGAAGAAACCGAGCGCCGCCGTCTAAAAAGGTGATGTGTATTTGAGTAAA
ACAGCTTGCGTCATGCGGTCGCTGCGTATATGATGCGATGAGTAAATAAACAAATACGCAAGGGGAACGC
ATGAAGGTTATCGCTGTACTTAACCAGAAAGGCGGGTCAGGCAAGACGACCATCGCAACCCATCTAGCCC
GCGCCCTGCAACTCGCCGGGGCCGATGTTCTGTTAGTCGATTCCGATCCCCAGGGCAGTGCCCGCGATTG
GGCGGCCGTGCGGGAAGATCAACCGCTAACCGTTGTCGGCATCGACCGCCCGACGATTGACCGCGACGTG
AAGGCCATCGGCCGGCGCGACTTCGTAGTGATCGACGGAGCGCCCCAGGCGGCGGACTTGGCTGTGTCCG
CGATCAAGGCAGCCGACTTCGTGCTGATTCCGGTGCAGCCAAGCCCTTACGACATA
Features (pLannotate 1.2.2; 8 found; start..end, strand, type, name):
    723..1796    +  CDS            pVS1 RepA: replication protein from the Pseudomonas plasmid pVS1 (Heeb et al., 2000)
   1862..2056    +  rep_origin     pVS1 oriV: origin of replication for the Pseudomonas plasmid pVS1 (Heeb et al., 2000)
   2223..2246    +  misc_feature   LB T-DNA repeat: left border repeat from octopine Ach5 T-DNA
   4030..4218    +  intron         IV2 intron: modified second intron of the potato ST-LS1 gene (Vancanneyt et al., 1990)
   4831..5083    +  terminator     NOS terminator: nopaline synthase terminator and poly(A) signal
   5270..6085    +  CDS            KanR: aminoglycoside phosphotransferase; aph(3')-Ia; confers resistance to kanamycin in bacteria or G418 (Geneticin®) in eukaryotes
   6171..6759    +  rep_origin     ori: high-copy-number ColE1/pMB1/pBR322/pUC origin of replication
   7001..294     +  CDS            pVS1 StaA (across the origin): stability protein from the Pseudomonas plasmid pVS1 (Heeb et al., 2000)
