[The description below was written by a language model from this plasmid's Addgene catalogue record and pLannotate feature annotations shown in this document.]
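Description:
pLSU1/MtHp:nnLuz-I{PIV-216}:NosT is a compact (about 7.3 kb) plant-expression binary vector built on the pLSU1 backbone for Agrobacterium-mediated delivery into plant cells. It carries two replication systems. A high-copy ColE1/pUC-type origin supports propagation in E. coli, while the pVS1 module (RepA replication protein, oriV and the StaA stability protein) allows stable maintenance in Agrobacterium. Bacterial selection is by kanamycin through an aph(3')-Ia KanR gene. The feature table annotates an octopine-type left border T-DNA repeat upstream of the expression cassette. It does not list a right border or a plant selectable marker, so the record leaves those elements unconfirmed.

The payload is the luciferase of the bioluminescent mushroom Neonothopanus nambi (nnLuz), driven by the strong Medicago truncatula MtHP promoter and its UTR and terminated by the nopaline synthase (NOS) terminator and polyadenylation signal. The promoter and the luciferase coding sequence are not themselves annotated in the feature table, but they would fit in the unannotated region between the left border and the terminator. The coding sequence is interrupted 216 bp in by the "PIV" intron, which the annotation identifies as the modified second intron (IV2) of the potato ST-LS1 gene. Because bacteria cannot splice this intron, functional luciferase is not made in Agrobacterium and appears only after the T-DNA is transferred and its transcript is processed in plant cells. This makes the construct suited to reporter assays in which luminescence reflects genuine plant expression, such as transient agroinfiltration or transformation studies, without background signal from the delivering bacteria.
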