Addgene plasmid #212192: pLSU1/MtHp:nnLuz-I{PIV-216}:NosT
Purpose: This binary vector expresses mushroom luciferase (nnLuz) containing the PIV intron (216 bp into the gene) with the strong Medicago trunculata MtHP promoter and UTR
Depositing lab: Wayne Curtis.
Backbone
  Vector backbone: pLSU1
  Vector type: Plant Expression
Growth in bacteria
  Bacterial resistance: Kanamycin, 50 μg/mL
  Growth temperature: 37°C
  Growth strain: DH5alpha
  Copy number: High Copy
Gene/Insert
  Gene/Insert name: nnLuz-I{PIV-216}
  Species: Neonothopanus nambi
  Insert size (bp): 999
  Mutation: PIV intron added at bp 216, eliminates expression in Agrobacterium
  Promoter: Medicago trunculata MtHP promoter
  Cloning method: Restriction Enzyme; 5′ cloning site Unknown (unknown if destroyed)
How to cite: pLSU1/MtHp:nnLuz-I{PIV-216}:NosT was a gift from Wayne Curtis (Addgene plasmid # 212192 ; http://n2t.net/addgene:212192 ; RRID:Addgene_212192)
